Addgene plasmid #66714: pOPINK-UBE2S
Purpose: Expresses UBE2S (1-196) in E. coli
Depositing lab: David Komander. Depositing organization: MRC Laboratory of Molecular Biology. Publication: Lys11-linked ubiquitin chains adopt compact conformations and are preferentially hydrolyzed by the deubiquitinase Cezanne. Bremm A, Freund SM, Komander D. Nat Struct Mol Biol. 2010 Aug;17(8):939-47. doi: 10.1038/nsmb.1873. Epub 2010 Jul 11. PubMed 20622874.
Backbone
  Vector backbone: pOPINK
  Backbone manufacturer: OPPF-UK
  Backbone size w/o insert (bp): 6299
  Vector type: Bacterial Expression
Growth in bacteria
  Bacterial resistance: Kanamycin, 50 μg/mL
  Growth temperature: 37°C
  Growth strain: DH5alpha
  Copy number: Unknown
Gene/Insert
  Gene/Insert name: e2-epf
  Entrez Gene: UBE2S (a.k.a. E2-EPF, E2EPF, EPF5)
  Promoter: T7
  Tag / fusion protein: GST-3C (N terminal on backbone)
  Cloning method: Ligation Independent Cloning
  Sequencing primers: 5′ pGEX 5'
Terms and licenses: Academic/Nonprofit Terms; Industry Terms: Not Available to Industry
How to cite: pOPINK-UBE2S was a gift from David Komander (Addgene plasmid # 66714 ; http://n2t.net/addgene:66714 ; RRID:Addgene_66714)
