[The description below was written by a language model from this plasmid's Addgene catalogue record.]
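Description:
pOPINK-UBE2S is a bacterial expression plasmid built on the pOPINK backbone (about 6.3 kb without insert), a vector from the OPPF-UK pOPIN suite designed for ligation-independent cloning. It is propagated in standard E. coli cloning strains under kanamycin selection. The record gives no feature table, lists copy number as unknown, and does not state the origin of replication.

The insert encodes UBE2S (also known as E2-EPF), a ubiquitin-conjugating E2 enzyme, here as a fragment spanning residues 1–196. The source species of the coding sequence is not explicitly given in the record. Expression is driven by a T7 promoter, so protein production requires a host strain that supplies T7 RNA polymerase. The backbone contributes an N-terminal GST tag followed by a 3C protease recognition site. GST allows the fusion protein to be captured on glutathione resin, and 3C cleavage then releases UBE2S from the tag.

The stated purpose is recombinant production of UBE2S (1–196) in E. coli. The associated publication concerns the structure of Lys11-linked ubiquitin chains and their hydrolysis by a deubiquitinase. This suggests the purified enzyme was used for in vitro assembly of Lys11-linked polyubiquitin for biochemical and structural work, although the record does not state this directly.
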