>Addgene plasmid #66714 | pOPINK-UBE2S | addgene partial sequence | sequence record 118854 | T7 5'-TAATACGACTCACTATAGGG-3'
TTTTGTTTAACTTTAAGAAGGAGATATACCATGGCACATCACCATCACCATCACATGTCCCCTATACTAG
GTTATTGGAAAATTAAGGGCCTTGTGCAACCCACTCGACTTCTTTTGGAATATCTTGAAGAAAAATATGA
AGAGCATTTGTATGAGCGCGATGAAGGTGATAAATGGCGAAACAAAAAGTTTGAATTGGGTTTGGAGTTT
CCCAATCTTCCTTATTATATTGATGGTGATGTTAAATTAACACAGTCTATGGCCATCATACGTTATATAG
CTGACAAGCACAACATGTTGGGTGGTTGTCCAAAAGAGCGTGCAGAGATTTCAATGCTTGAAGGAGCGGT
TTTGGATATTAGATACGGTGTTTCGAGAATTGCATATAGTAAAGACTTTGAAACTCTCAAAGTTGATTTT
CTTAGCAAGCTACCTGAAATGCTGAAAATGTTCGAAGATCGTTTATGTCATAAAACATATTTAAATGGTG
ATCATGTAACCCATCCTGACTTCATGTTGTATGACGCTCTTGATGTTGTTTTATACATGGACCCAATGTG
CCTGGATGCGTTCCCAAAATTAGTTTGTTTTAAAAAACGTATTGAAGCTATCCCACAAATTGATAAGTAC
TTGAAATCCAGCAAGTATATAGCATGGCCTTTGCAGGGCTGGCAAGCCACGTTTGGTGGTGGCGACCATC
CTCCAAAATCGGATCTGAGCAGCGGTCTGGAAGTTCTGTTTCA
