>Addgene plasmid #66714 | pOPINK-UBE2S | addgene partial sequence | sequence record 119670 | pGEX5 5'-GGGCTGGCAAGCCACGTTTGGTG-3'
TTCTGTTTCAGGGCCCGATGAACTCCAACGTGGAGAACCTACCCCCGCACATCATCCGCCTGGTGTACAA
GGAGGTGACGACACTGACCGCAGACCCACCCGATGGCATCAAGGTCTTTCCCAACGAGGAGGACCTCACC
GACCTCCAGGTCACCATCGAGGGCCCTGAGGGGACCCCATATGCTGGAGGTCTGTTCCGCATGAAACTCC
TGCTGGGGAAGGACTTCCCTGCCTCCCCACCCAAGGGCTACTTCCTGACCAAGATCTTCCACCCGAACGT
GGGCGCCAATGGCGAGATCTGCGTCAACGTGCTCAAGAGGGACTGGACGGCTGAGCTGGGCATCCGACAC
GTACTGCTGACCATCAAGTGCCTGCTGATCCACCCTAACCCCGAGTCTGCACTCAACGAGGAGGCGGGCC
GCCTGCTCTTGGAGAACTACGAGGAGTATGCAGCTCGGGCCCGTCTGCTCACAGAGATCCACGGGGGCGC
CGGCGGGCCCAGCGGCAGGGCCGAAGCCGGTCGGGCCCTGGCCAGTGGCACTGAAGCTTCCTCCACCGAC
CCTGGGGCCCCAGGGGGCCCGGGAGGGGCTGAGGGTCCCATGGCCTAAAGCTTTCTAGACCATTTAAACA
CCACCACCACCACCACTGAGATCCGGCTGCTAACAAAGCCCGAAAGGAAGCTGAGTTGGCTGCTGCCACC
GCTGAGCAATAACTAGCATAACCCCTTGGGGCCTCTAAACGGGTCTTGAGGGGTTTTTTGCTGAAAGGAG
GAACTATATCCGGATTGGCGAATGGG
[71 nt withheld, positions 797-867]
CAGCGCCCTAGCG
